Addgene plasmid #114428: Ai148 (TIT2L-GC6f-ICL-tTA2) targeting vector
Purpose: Target a Cre-dependent GCaMP6f expression and a tTA2 cassette into the mouse TIGRE locus
Depositing lab: Hongkui Zeng. Depositing organization: Allen Institute. Publication: A Suite of Transgenic Driver and Reporter Mouse Lines with Enhanced Brain-Cell-Type Targeting and Functionality. Daigle TL, Madisen L, Hage TA, Valley MT, Knoblich U, Larsen RS, Takeno MM, Huang L, Gu H, Larsen R, Mills M, Bosma-Moody A, Siverts LA, Walker M, Graybuck LT, Yao Z, Fong O, Nguyen TN, Garren E, Lenz GH, Chavarha M, Pendergraft J, Harrington J, Hirokawa KE, Harris JA, Nicovich PR, McGraw MJ, Ollerenshaw DR, Smith KA, Baker CA, Ting JT, Sunkin SM, Lecoq J, Lin MZ, Boyden ES, Murphy GJ, da Costa NM, Waters J, Li L, Tasic B, Zeng H. Cell. 2018 Jul 12;174(2):465-480.e22. doi: 10.1016/j.cell.2018.06.035. PubMed 30007418.
Backbone
  Vector backbone: TIGRE2.0 targeting vector
  Backbone size w/o insert (bp): 15122
  Total vector size (bp): 18023
  Vector type: Mouse Targeting, Cre/Lox
Growth in bacteria
  Bacterial resistance: Ampicillin, 100 μg/mL
  Growth temperature: 30°C
  Growth strain: NEB Stable
  Copy number: Low Copy
Gene/Insert
  Gene/Insert name: GCaMP6f (alt name: GCaMP6 fast)
  Insert size (bp): 1353
  Promoter: TRE2, CAG
  Cloning method: Restriction Enzyme; 5′ cloning site Mlul... (not destroyed); 3′ cloning site MluI (not destroyed)
  Sequencing primers: 5′ CTAATTCCATCAGAAAGCTT; 3′ CTGCCCGGCGGCTGTGAGCG
Resource information
  A portion of this plasmid was derived from a plasmid made by: Loren Looger and Clontech
Terms and licenses: Academic/Nonprofit Terms; Industry Terms: Not Available to Industry
How to cite: Ai148 (TIT2L-GC6f-ICL-tTA2) targeting vector was a gift from Hongkui Zeng (Addgene plasmid # 114428 ; http://n2t.net/addgene:114428 ; RRID:Addgene_114428)
