[The description below was written by a language model from this plasmid's Addgene catalogue record and pLannotate feature annotations shown in this document.]
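Description:
Ai148 (TIT2L-GC6f-ICL-tTA2) targeting vector is a large mouse gene-targeting plasmid built on the TIGRE2.0 backbone. It is designed to place two Cre-dependent expression units into the mouse TIGRE locus. It is propagated in E. coli through a ColE1/pBR322-type origin with ampicillin resistance (AmpR), and the catalogue lists it as low copy. The catalogue gives a total size of about 18 kb, whereas both sequence records (depositor and NGS) are about 17.2 kb. The two records have essentially identical annotation.

The first unit has a tetracycline response element with a minimal CMV promoter (TRE2). This is followed by a loxP-flanked stop cassette made of synthetic, hGH and PGK polyadenylation signals, then the calcium indicator GCaMP6f with a WPRE and a bGH poly(A). The second unit uses the CAG promoter (CMV enhancer, chicken β-actin promoter, chimeric intron). It is followed by a lox2272-flanked stop cassette and a tetracycline transactivator carrying VP16-derived minimal activation domains, again with a WPRE and a bGH poly(A). The annotation software labels this transactivator as an rtTA3 fragment, but the catalogue identifies it as tTA2. Cre removes both stops independently because loxP and lox2272 do not cross-react. CAG-driven tTA2 can then activate the TRE promoter and amplify GCaMP6f expression only in Cre-expressing cells.

Repeated segments flanking each unit are annotated as OR51A4 fragments. These are probably spurious matches to repeated non-coding elements, whose identity the record does not state. Downstream lie a φC31 attB site and a PGK promoter driving a partial hygromycin resistance coding sequence. A partial marker of this kind is consistent with selection that depends on correct integration, although the record does not describe the targeting mechanism. The vector is used to generate Cre-dependent GCaMP6f reporter mice for cell-type-specific calcium imaging.
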