Features (pLannotate 1.2.2; 43 found; start..end, strand, type, name):
    137..236     +  misc_feature   bom (fragment): basis of mobility region from pBR322
    242..399     -  CDS            lacZα (fragment): LacZα fragment of β-galactosidase; lacZ fragment
   1035..1163    +  CDS            OR51A4 (fragment): O51A4_HUMAN - Experimental evidence at transcript level: Swiss-Prot protein existence level 2. Odorant receptor. From Homo sapiens (Human).
   2251..2379    +  CDS            OR51A4 (fragment): O51A4_HUMAN - Experimental evidence at transcript level: Swiss-Prot protein existence level 2. Odorant receptor. From Homo sapiens (Human).
   2959..3040    -  polyA_signal   SV40 poly(A) signal: SV40 polyadenylation signal
   3054..3324    +  protein_bind   tetracycline response element: contains seven copies of the tetracycline operator tetO tetracycline repressor TetR
   3335..3352    +  misc_feature   MCS (fragment): pUC18/19 multiple cloning site
   3357..3395    +  promoter       minimal CMV promoter: human cytomegalovirus (CMV) immediate early promoter
   3489..3514    +  misc_feature   MCS (fragment): pUC18/19 multiple cloning site
   3529..3562    +  protein_bind   loxP: Cre-mediated recombination occurs in the 8-bp core sequence (GCATACAT). Cre recombinase
   3640..3688    +  polyA_signal   poly(A) signal: synthetic polyadenylation signal
   3697..4173    +  polyA_signal   hGH poly(A) signal: human growth hormone polyadenylation signal
   4185..4646    +  polyA_signal   PGK poly(A) signal: mouse phosphoglycerate kinase 1 polyadenylation signal
   4673..4706    +  protein_bind   loxP: Cre-mediated recombination occurs in the 8-bp core sequence (GCATACAT). Cre recombinase
   4738..6088    +  CDS            GCaMP6f (fragment): improved fluorescent protein-based calcium sensor (Chen et al., 2013)
   6133..6721    +  misc_feature   WPRE: woodchuck hepatitis virus posttranscriptional regulatory element
   6752..6959    +  polyA_signal   bGH poly(A) signal: bovine growth hormone polyadenylation signal
   7523..7651    +  CDS            OR51A4 (fragment): O51A4_HUMAN - Experimental evidence at transcript level: Swiss-Prot protein existence level 2. Odorant receptor. From Homo sapiens (Human).
   8733..8861    +  CDS            OR51A4 (fragment): O51A4_HUMAN - Experimental evidence at transcript level: Swiss-Prot protein existence level 2. Odorant receptor. From Homo sapiens (Human).
   9490..9793    +  enhancer       CMV enhancer: human cytomegalovirus immediate early enhancer
   9795..10072   +  promoter       chicken β-actin promoter: No description available
  10074..11091   +  intron         chimeric intron: chimera between introns from chicken β-actin and rabbit β-globin
  11179..11212   -  protein_bind   lox2272: Cre-mediated recombination occurs in the 8-bp core sequence (GGATACTT). lox2272 sites are compatible with each other, but incompatible with loxP or loxN sites (Lee and Saito, 1988). Cre recombinase
  11250..11298   +  polyA_signal   poly(A) signal: synthetic polyadenylation signal
  11307..11783   +  polyA_signal   hGH poly(A) signal: human growth hormone polyadenylation signal
  11862..11910   +  polyA_signal   HSV TK poly(A) signal: herpes simplex virus thymidine kinase polyadenylation signal (Cole and Stacy, 1985)
  12070..12089   +  protein_bind   FRT (minimal) (fragment): supports FLP-mediated excision but not integration (Turan and Bode, 2011) FLP recombinase from the Saccharomyces cerevisiae 2μ plasmid
  12089..12122   -  protein_bind   lox2272: Cre-mediated recombination occurs in the 8-bp core sequence (GGATACTT). lox2272 sites are compatible with each other, but incompatible with loxP or loxN sites (Lee and Saito, 1988). Cre recombinase
  12143..12840   +  CDS            rtTA3 (fragment): reverse tetracycline transactivator 3 activates expression from Tet-responsive promoters in the presence of doxycycline
  12770..12880   +  CDS            VP48: 3 tandem repeats of the minimal activation domain of herpes simplex virus VP16 (Cheng et al., 2013)
  12932..13520   +  misc_feature   WPRE: woodchuck hepatitis virus posttranscriptional regulatory element
  13551..13758   +  polyA_signal   bGH poly(A) signal: bovine growth hormone polyadenylation signal
  13772..13805   +  protein_bind   attB: minimal attB site for the φC31 integrase (Groth et al., 2000) phage φC31 integrase
  13832..14331   +  promoter       PGK promoter: mouse phosphoglycerate kinase 1 promoter
  14358..14871   +  CDS            HygR (fragment): aminoglycoside phosphotransferase from E. coli; aph(4)-Ia; confers resistance to hygromycin
  15001..15023   -  protein_bind   lac operator (fragment): The lac repressor binds to the lac operator to inhibit transcription in E. coli. This inhibition can be relieved by adding lactose or isopropyl-β-D-thiogalactopyranoside (IPTG). lac repressor encoded by lacI
  15027..15057   -  promoter       lac promoter: promoter for the E. coli lac operon
  15072..15093   -  protein_bind   CAP binding site: CAP binding activates transcription in the presence of cAMP. E. coli catabolite activator protein
  15106..15198   -  CDS            lacI (fragment): lac repressor; lacI; The lac repressor binds to the lac operator to inhibit transcription in E. coli. This inhibition can be relieved by adding lactose or isopropyl-β-D-thiogalactopyranoside (IPTG).
  15381..15969   -  rep_origin     ori: high-copy-number ColE1/pMB1/pBR322/pUC origin of replication
  16140..17000   -  CDS            AmpR: β-lactamase; bla; confers resistance to ampicillin, carbenicillin, and related antibiotics
  17001..17105   -  promoter       AmpR promoter: bla
  17200..35      +  CDS            rop (fragment) (across the origin): Rop protein, which maintains plasmids at low copy number; rop
>Addgene plasmid #114428 | Ai148 (TIT2L-GC6f-ICL-tTA2) targeting vector | depositor full sequence | sequence record 221183 | Ai148 (TIT2L-GC6f-ICL-tTA2) targeting vector sequence 17200 bps
TCGCGCGTTTCGGTGATGACGGTGAAAACCTCTGACACATGCAGCTCCCGGAGACGGTCACAGCTTGTCT
GTAAGCGGATGCCGGGAGCAGACAAGCCCGTCAGGGCGCGTCAGCGGGTGTTGGCGGGTGTCGGGGCTGG
CTTAACTATGCGGCATCAGAGCAGATTGTACTGAGAGTGCACCATATGCGGTGTGAAATACCGCACAGAT
GCGTAAGGAGAAAATACCGCATCAGGCGCCATTCGCCATTCAGGCTGCGCAACTGTTGGGAAGGGCGATC
GGTGCGGGCCTCTTCGCTATTACGCCAGCTGGCGAAAGGGGGATGTGCTGCAAGGCGATTAAGTTGGGTA
ACGCCAGGGTTTTCCCAGTCACGACGTTGTAAAACGACGGCCAGTGAATTCGAGCTCGGTACCGAAGTTC
CTATTCTTCAAATAGTATAGGAACTTCTTTCGGCCGGCCAATCGATTGGATCCGTTTAATTCGAGCTCGC
TAGAGCCCCATCCTCACTGACTCCGTCCTGGAGTTGGATGAGAGATAATGGCCTTACGTTGTGCCAGGGG
AGGGTCGGGCTGGATTTAGCAAGATTTACCTTCTCCAAAGAGCGGTGCTGCAGTGGCACAGCTGCCCACG
GAGGTGGGGGGGTCACCGTCCCTGGAGGTGATGAAGAACTGTGGGGATGTGGCACTGAGGGACATGGCCA
GTGGGCACGGTGGGTGGGTTGGGGTTGGTCTTGGGGATCTTGGAGGGCTTTTCCAGCCTTCATGATTTGA
CGATTGTATGAACATCTACATGGCAATTCTCCAGCTGCCTGTCCCAGTCCTACTGACCCAGCTGTATCTC
TCCAGGCAAGCTCTTCCACCCCTTCTGCTTGCATCCAGACACCATCAAACATGCAGGCTCAGACACAGGG
ACCAGCAGTGTCTGTGGCCTTTTTGTGCTCCTCTCCATGCTGGGTTTTAACTTGCTCTTTGTCCTTCTAT
CCTATCTTCTTATCCTTAAGGCTGTTCTGAACGCTGTGACTTGGAGAGTGTCCCAGAGCCCTCAACACCT
GCATGTCCCACGTCCATGCTGTCCTGCACTTCCTTATCCCCAAGATCTGCCTCTCCGTGATGCACTGAAT
TGGCAAACATGTGTCACCCCAGACCAACAATGTCACAGCAAACTCCCCCTTGATAGGACAAGGGGGAATG
GCTTTACACTGAGACAGGGGAGGTTTGGGTTGGATATGAGGAGGCAGTTTTTCCCCCAGAGGGTGGTGAC
GCACTGAACAGGTTGCCCAAGGAGGCTGTGGATGCCCCATCCCTGCAGGCATTCAAGGCCAGGCTGGATG
TGGCTCTGGGCAGCCTGGGCTGCTGGTTGATGACCCTGCACATAGCAGGGGGTTGGATCTGGATGAGCAC
TGTGCTCCTTTGCAACCCAGGCCGTTCTATGATTCTGTCATTCTAAATCTCTCTTTCAGCCTAAAGCTTT
TTCCCCGTATCCCCCCAGGTGTCTGCAGGCTCAAAGAGCAGCGAGAAGCGTTCAGAGGAAAGCGATCCCG
TGCCACCTTCCCCGTGCCCGGGCTGTCCCCGCACGCTGCCGGCTCGGGGATGCGGGGGGAGCGCCGGACC
GGAGCGGAGCCCCGGGCGGCTCGCTGCTGCCCCCTAGCGGGGGAGGGACGTAATTACATCCCTGGGGGCT
TTGGGGGGGGGCTGTCCCGAGCTCGGTACCGCCCCATCCTCACTGACTCCGTCCTGGAGTTGGATGAGAG
ATAATGGCCTTACGTTGTGCCAGGGGAGGGTCGGGCTGGATTTAGCAAGATTTACCTTCTCCAAAGAGCG
GTGCTGCAGTGGCACAGCTGCCCACGGAGGTGGGGGGGTCACCGTCCCTGGAGGTGATGAAGAACTGTGG
GGATGTGGCACTGAGGGACATGGCCAGTGGGCACGGTGGGTGGGTTGGGGTTGGTCTTGGGGATCTTGGA
GGGCTTTTCCAGCCTTCATGATTTGACGATTGTATGAACATCTACATGGCAATTCTCCAGCTGCCTGTCC
CAGTCCTACTGACCCAGCTGTATCTCTCCAGGCAAGCTCTTCCACCCCTTCTGCTTGCATCCAGACACCA
TCAAACATGCAGGCTCAGACACAGGGACCAGCAGTGTCTGTGGCCTTTTTGTGCTCCTCTCCATGCTGGG
TTTTAACTTGCTCTTTGTCCTTCTATCCTATCTTCTTATCCTTAAGGCTGTTCTGAACGCTGTGACTTGG
AGAGTGTCCCAGAGCCCTCAACACCTGCATGTCCCACGTCCATGCTGTCCTGCACTTCCTTATCCCCAAG
ATCTGCCTCTCCGTGATGCACTGAATTGGCAAACATGTGTCACCCCAGACCAACAATGTCACAGCAAACT
CCCCCTTGATAGGACAAGGGGGAATGGCTTTACACTGAGACAGGGGAGGTTTGGGTTGGATATGAGGAGG
CAGTTTTTCCCCCAGAGGGTGGTGACGCACTGAACAGGTTGCCCAAGGAGGCTGTGGATGCCCCATCCCT
GCAGGCATTCAAGGCCAGGCTGGATGTGGCTCTGGGCAGCCTGGGCTGCTGGTTGATGACCCTGCACATA
GCAGGGGGTTGGATCTGGATGAGCACTGTGCTCCTTTGCAACCCAGGCCGTTCTATGATTCTGTCATTCT
AAATCTCTCTTTCAGCCTAAAGCTTTTTCCCCGTATCCCCCCAGGTGTCTGCAGGCTCAAAGAGCAGCGA
GAAGCGTTCAGAGGAAAGCGATCCCGTGCCACCTTCCCCGTGCCCGGGCTGTCCCCGCACGCTGCCGGCT
CGGGGATGCGGGGGGAGCGCCGGACCGGAGCGGAGCCCCGGGCGGCTCGCTGCTGCCCCCTAGCGGGGGA
GGGACGTAATTACATCCCTGGGGGCTTTGGGGGGGGGCTGTCCCGGTACCCGGGGATCCACCGGTATCGA
TTCGGCCGGCCGACGTCGGCAGTGAAAAAAATGCTTTATTTGTGAAATTTGTGATGCTATTGCTTTATTT
GTAACCATTATAAGCTGCAATAAACAAGTTTCGAGTTTACCACTCCCTATCAGTGATAGAGAAAAGTGAA
AGTCGAGTTTACCACTCCCTATCAGTGATAGAGAAAAGTGAAAGTCGAGTTTACCACTCCCTATCAGTGA
TAGAGAAAAGTGAAAGTCGAGTTTACCACTCCCTATCAGTGATAGAGAAAAGTGAAAGTCGAGTTTACCA
CTCCCTATCAGTGATAGAGAAAAGTGAAAGTCGAGTTTACCACTCCCTATCAGTGATAGAGAAAAGTGAA
AGTCGAGTTTACCACTCCCTATCAGTGATAGAGAAAAGTGAAAGTCGAGCTCGGTACCCGGGTCGAGGTA
GGCGTGTACGGTGGGAGGCCTATATAAGCAGAGCTCGTTTAGTGAACCGTCAGATCGCCTGGAGACGCCA
TCCACGCTGTTTTGACCTCCATAGAAGACACCGGGACCGATCCAGCCTCCGCGGCCCCGAATTCGAGCTC
GGTACCCGGGGATCAAATTCAATTAAATATAACTTCGTATAGCATACATTATACGAAGTTATTCGCGAGT
GAATAAATGAAAGCTTGCAGATCCCCTCAGCACCATGGCTAGCGGCAGCCTCGGAGTTTGAATAGATAGA
ATAAAATATCTTTATTTTCATTCCATCTGTGTGTTGGTTTTTTGTGTGAGATCTACGGGTGGCATCCCTG
TGACCCCTCCCCAGTGCCTCTCCTGGCCCTGGAAGTTGCCACTCCAGTGCCCACCAGCCTTGTCCTAATA
AAATTAAGTTGCATCATTTTGTCTGACTAGGTGTCCTTCTATAATATTATGGGGTGGAGGGGGGTGGTAT
GGAGCAAGGGGCAAGTTGGGAAGACAACCTGTAGGGCCTGCGGGGTCTATTGGGAACCAAGCTGGAGTGC
AGTGGCACAATCTTGGCTCACTGCAATCTCCGCCTCCTGGGTTCAAGCGATTCTCCTGCCTCAGGCTCCC
GAGTTGTTGGGATTCCAGGCATGCATGACCAGGCTCAGCTAATTTTTGTTTTTTTGGTAGAGACGGGGTT
TCACCATATTGGCCAGGCTGGTCTCCAACTCCTAATCTCAGGTGATCTACCCACCTTGGCCTCCCAAATT
GCTGGGATTACAGGCGTGAACCACTGCTCCCTTCCCTGTCCTTCTGCCTCAGCGCTGTAAGTCTGCAGAA
ATTGATGATCTATTAAACAATAAAGATGTCCACTAAAATGGAAGTTTTTCCTGTCATACTTTGTTAAGAA
GGGTGAGAACAGAGTACCTACATTTTGAATGGAAGGATTGGAGCTACGGGGGTGGGGGTGGGGTGGGATT
AGATAAATGCCTGCTCTTTACTGAAGGCTCTTTACTATTGCTTTATGATAATGTTTCATAGTTGGATATC
ATAATTTAAACAAGCAAAACCAAATTAAGGGCCAGCTCATTCCTCCCACTCATGATCTATAGATCTATAG
ATCTCTCGTGGGATCATTGTTTTTCTCTTGATTCCCACTTTGTGGTTCTAAGTACTGTGGTTTCCAAATG
TGTCAGTTTCATAGCCTGAAGAACGAGATCAGCAGCCTCTGTTCCACATACACTTCATTCTCAGTATTGT
TTTGCCAAGTTCTAATTCCATCAGAAAGCTTTTAATTAACTGAATAGCTAACATAACTTCGTATAGCATA
CATTATACGAAGTTATCACGCGCCATTTGGGAACCGGTGCCGCCACCATGGGTTCTCATCATCATCATCA
TCATGGTATGGCTAGCATGACTGGTGGACAGCAAATGGGTCGGGATCTGTACGACGATGACGATAAGGAT
CTCGCCACCATGGTCGACTCATCACGTCGTAAGTGGAATAAGACAGGTCACGCAGTCAGAGCTATAGGTC
GGCTGAGCTCACTCGAGAACGTCTATATCAAGGCCGACAAGCAGAAGAACGGCATCAAGGCGAACTTCAA
GATCCGCCACAACATCGAGGACGGCGGCGTGCAGCTCGCCTACCACTACCAGCAGAACACCCCCATCGGC
GACGGCCCCGTGCTGCTGCCCGACAACCACTACCTGAGCGTGCAGTCCAAACTTTCGAAAGACCCCAACG
AGAAGCGCGATCACATGGTCCTGCTGGAGTTCGTGACCGCCGCCGGGATCACTCTCGGCATGGACGAGCT
GTACAAGGGCGGTACCGGAGGGAGCATGGTGAGCAAGGGCGAGGAGCTGTTCACCGGGGTGGTGCCCATC
CTGGTCGAGCTGGACGGCGACGTAAACGGCCACAAGTTCAGCGTGTCCGGCGAGGGTGAGGGCGATGCCA
CCTACGGCAAGCTGACCCTGAAGTTCATCTGCACCACCGGCAAGCTGCCCGTGCCCTGGCCCACCCTCGT
GACCACCCTGACCTACGGCGTGCAGTGCTTCAGCCGCTACCCCGACCACATGAAGCAGCACGACTTCTTC
AAGTCCGCCATGCCCGAAGGCTACATCCAGGAGCGCACCATCTTCTTCAAGGACGACGGCAACTACAAGA
CCCGCGCCGAGGTGAAGTTCGAGGGCGACACCCTGGTGAACCGCATCGAGCTGAAGGGCATCGACTTCAA
GGAGGACGGCAACATCCTGGGGCACAAGCTGGAGTACAACCTGCCGGACCAACTGACTGAAGAGCAGATC
GCAGAATTTAAAGAGGAATTCTCCCTATTTGACAAGGACGGGGATGGGACAATAACAACCAAGGAGCTGG
GGACGGTGATGCGGTCTCTGGGGCAGAACCCCACAGAAGCAGAGCTGCAGGACATGATCAATGAAGTAGA
TGCCGACGGTGACGGCACAATCGACTTCCCTGAGTTCCTGACAATGATGGCAAGAAAAATGAAATACAGG
GACACGGAAGAAGAAATTAGAGAAGCGTTCGGTGTGTTTGATAAGGATGGCAATGGCTACATCAGTGCAG
CAGAGCTTCGCCACGTGATGACAAACCTTGGAGAGAAGTTAACAGATGAAGAGGTTGATGAAATGATCAG
GGAAGCAGACATCGATGGGGATGGTCAGGTAAACTACGAAGAGTTTGTACAAATGATGACAGCGAAGTAA
GGTGTACAAAGATAAATGGCGCGTTACGTAAAGCTTGTCGATAATCAACCTCTGGATTACAAAATTTGTG
AAAGATTGACTGGTATTCTTAACTATGTTGCTCCTTTTACGCTATGTGGATACGCTGCTTTAATGCCTTT
GTATCATGCTATTGCTTCCCGTATGGCTTTCATTTTCTCCTCCTTGTATAAATCCTGGTTGCTGTCTCTT
TATGAGGAGTTGTGGCCCGTTGTCAGGCAACGTGGCGTGGTGTGCACTGTGTTTGCTGACGCAACCCCCA
CTGGTTGGGGCATTGCCACCACCTGTCAGCTCCTTTCCGGGACTTTCGCTTTCCCCCTCCCTATTGCCAC
GGCGGAACTCATCGCCGCCTGCCTTGCCCGCTGCTGGACAGGGGCTCGGCTGTTGGGCACTGACAATTCC
GTGGTGTTGTCGGGGAAATCATCGTCCTTTCCTTGGCTGCTCGCCTATGTTGCCACCTGGATTCTGCGCG
GGACGTCCTTCTGCTACGTCCCTTCGGCCCTCAATCCAGCGGACCTTCCTTCCCGCGGCCTGCTGCCGGC
TCTGCGGCCTCTTCCGCGTCTTCGCCTTCGCCCTCAGACGAGTCGGATCTCCCTTTGGGCCGCCTCCCCG
CATCGACACCGAGCGCTGCTCGAGGCCTCGACTGTGCCTTCTAGTTGCCAGCCATCTGTTGTTTGCCCCT
CCCCCGTGCCTTCCTTGACCCTGGAAGGTGCCACTCCCACTGTCCTTTCCTAATAAAATGAGGAAATTGC
ATCGCATTGTCTGAGTAGGTGTCATTCTATTCTGGGGGGTGGGGTGGGGCAGGACAGCAAGGGGGAGGAT
TGGGAAGACAATAGCAGGCATGCTGGGGACACGTGGGATCCTCTAGTCTAGAGCCCCATCCTCACTGACT
CCGTCCTGGAGTTGGATGAGAGATAATGGCCTTACGTTGTGCCAGGGGAGGGTCGGGCTGGATTTAGCAA
GATTTACCTTCTCCAAAGAGCGGTGCTGCAGTGGCACAGCTGCCCACGGAGGTGGGGGGGTCACCGTCCC
TGGAGGTGATGAAGAACTGTGGGGATGTGGCACTGAGGGACATGGCCAGTGGGCACGGTGGGTGGGTTGG
GGTTGGTCTTGGGGATCTTGGAGGGCTTTTCCAGCCTTCATGATTTGACGATTGTATGAACATCTACATG
GCAATTCTCCAGCTGCCTGTCCCAGTCCTACTGACCCAGCTGTATCTCTCCAGGCAAGCTCTTCCACCCC
TTCTGCTTGCATCCAGACACCATCAAACATGCAGGCTCAGACACAGGGACCAGCAGTGTCTGTGGCCTTT
TTGTGCTCCTCTCCATGCTGGGTTTTAACTTGCTCTTTGTCCTTCTATCCTATCTTCTTATCCTTAAGGC
TGTTCTGAACGCTGTGACTTGGAGAGTGTCCCAGAGCCCTCAACACCTGCATGTCCCACGTCCATGCTGT
CCTGCACTTCCTTATCCCCAAGATCTGCCTCTCCGTGATGCACTGAATTGGCAAACATGTGTCACCCCAG
ACCAACAATGTCACAGCAAACTCCCCCTTGATAGGACAAGGGGGAATGGCTTTACACTGAGACAGGGGAG
GTTTGGGTTGGATATGAGGAGGCAGTTTTTCCCCCAGAGGGTGGTGACGCACTGAACAGGTTGCCCAAGG
AGGCTGTGGATGCCCCATCCCTGCAGGCATTCAAGGCCAGGCTGGATGTGGCTCTGGGCAGCCTGGGCTG
CTGGTTGATGACCCTGCACATAGCAGGGGGTTGGATCTGGATGAGCACTGTGCTCCTTTGCAACCCAGGC
CGTTCTATGATTCTGTCATTCTAAATCTCTCTTTCAGCCTAAAGCTTTTTCCCCGTATCCCCCCAGGTGT
CTGCAGGCTCAAAGAGCAGCGAGAAGCGTTCAGAGGAAAGCGATCCCGTGCCACCTTCCCCGTGCCCGGG
CTGTCCCCGCACGCTGCCGGCTCGGGGATGCGGGGGGAGCGCCGGACCGGAGCGGAGCCCCGGGCGGCTC
GCTGCTGCCCCCTAGCGGGGGAGGGACGTAATTACATCCCTGGGGGCTTTGGGGGGGGGCTGTCCCTCTA
GAGCCCCATCCTCACTGACTCCGTCCTGGAGTTGGATGAGAGATAATGGCCTTACGTTGTGCCAGGGGAG
GGTCGGGCTGGATTTAGCAAGATTTACCTTCTCCAAAGAGCGGTGCTGCAGTGGCACAGCTGCCCACGGA
GGTGGGGGGGTCACCGTCCCTGGAGGTGATGAAGAACTGTGGGGATGTGGCACTGAGGGACATGGCCAGT
GGGCACGGTGGGTGGGTTGGGGTTGGTCTTGGGGATCTTGGAGGGCTTTTCCAGCCTTCATGATTTGACG
ATTGTATGAACATCTACATGGCAATTCTCCAGCTGCCTGTCCCAGTCCTACTGACCCAGCTGTATCTCTC
CAGGCAAGCTCTTCCACCCCTTCTGCTTGCATCCAGACACCATCAAACATGCAGGCTCAGACACAGGGAC
CAGCAGTGTCTGTGGCCTTTTTGTGCTCCTCTCCATGCTGGGTTTTAACTTGCTCTTTGTCCTTCTATCC
TATCTTCTTATCCTTAAGGCTGTTCTGAACGCTGTGACTTGGAGAGTGTCCCAGAGCCCTCAACACCTGC
ATGTCCCACGTCCATGCTGTCCTGCACTTCCTTATCCCCAAGATCTGCCTCTCCGTGATGCACTGAATTG
GCAAACATGTGTCACCCCAGACCAACAATGTCACAGCAAACTCCCCCTTGATAGGACAAGGGGGAATGGC
TTTACACTGAGACAGGGGAGGTTTGGGTTGGATATGAGGAGGCAGTTTTTCCCCCAGAGGGTGGTGACGC
ACTGAACAGGTTGCCCAAGGAGGCTGTGGATGCCCCATCCCTGCAGGCATTCAAGGCCAGGCTGGATGTG
GCTCTGGGCAGCCTGGGCTGCTGGTTGATGACCCTGCACATAGCAGGGGGTTGGATCTGGATGAGCACTG
TGCTCCTTTGCAACCCAGGCCGTTCTATGATTCTGTCATTCTAAATCTCTCTTTCAGCCTAAAGCTTTTT
CCCCGTATCCCCCCAGGTGTCTGCAGGCTCAAAGAGCAGCGAGAAGCGTTCAGAGGAAAGCGATCCCGTG
CCACCTTCCCCGTGCCCGGGCTGTCCCCGCACGCTGCCGGCTCGGGGATGCGGGGGGAGCGCCGGACCGG
AGCGGAGCCCCGGGCGGCTCGCTGCTGCCCCCTAGCGGGGGAGGGACGTAATTACATCCCTGGGGGCTTT
GGGGGGGGGCTGTCCCTCTAGAAGTCGACGGGCGCGCCCTGCAGGAATCTAGTTATTAATAGTAATCAAT
TACGGGGTCATTAGTTCATAGCCCATATATGGAGTTCCGCGTTACATAACTTACGGTAAATGGCCCGCCT
GGCTGACCGCCCAACGACCCCCGCCCATTGACGTCAATAATGACGTATGTTCCCATAGTAACGCCAATAG
GGACTTTCCATTGACGTCAATGGGTGGAGTATTTACGGTAAACTGCCCACTTGGCAGTACATCAAGTGTA
TCATATGCCAAGTACGCCCCCTATTGACGTCAATGACGGTAAATGGCCCGCCTGGCATTATGCCCAGTAC
ATGACCTTATGGGACTTTCCTACTTGGCAGTACATCTACGTATTAGTCATCGCTATTACCATGGTCGAGG
TGAGCCCCACGTTCTGCTTCACTCTCCCCATCTCCCCCCCCTCCCCACCCCCAATTTTGTATTTATTTAT
TTTTTAATTATTTTGTGCAGCGATGGGGGCGGGGGGGGGGGGGGGGCGCGCGCCAGGCGGGGCGGGGCGG
GGCGAGGGGCGGGGCGGGGCGAGGCGGAGAGGTGCGGCGGCAGCCAATCAGAGCGGCGCGCTCCGAAAGT
TTCCTTTTATGGCGAGGCGGCGGCGGCGGCGGCCCTATAAAAAGCGAAGCGCGCGGCGGGCGGGGAGTCG
CTGCGACGCTGCCTTCGCCCCGTGCCCCGCTCCGCCGCCGCCTCGCGCCGCCCGCCCCGGCTCTGACTGA
CCGCGTTACTCCCACAGGTGAGCGGGCGGGACGGCCCTTCTCCTCCGGGCTGTAATTAGCGCTTGGTTTA
ATGACGGCTTGTTTCTTTTCTGTGGCTGCGTGAAAGCCTTGAGGGGCTCCGGGAGGGCCCTTTGTGCGGG
GGGAGCGGCTCGGGGGGTGCGTGCGTGTGTGTGTGCGTGGGGAGCGCCGCGTGCGGCTCCGCGCTGCCCG
GCGGCTGTGAGCGCTGCGGGCGCGGCGCGGGGCTTTGTGCGCTCCGCAGTGTGCGCGAGGGGAGCGCGGC
CGGGGGCGGTGCCCCGCGGTGCGGGGGGGGCTGCGAGGGGAACAAAGGCTGCGTGCGGGGTGTGTGCGTG
GGGGGGTGAGCAGGGGGTGTGGGCGCGTCGGTCGGGCTGCAACCCCCCCTGCACCCCCCTCCCCGAGTTG
CTGAGCACGGCCCGGCTTCGGGTGCGGGGCTCCGTACGGGGCGTGGCGCGGGGCTCGCCGTGCCGGGCGG
GGGGTGGCGGCAGGTGGGGGTGCCGGGCGGGGCGGGGCCGCCTCGGGCCGGGGAGGGCTCGGGGGAGGGG
CGCGGCGGCCCCCGGAGCGCCGGCGGCTGTCGAGGCGCGGCGAGCCGCAGCCATTGCCTTTTATGGTAAT
CGTGCGAGAGGGCGCAGGGACTTCCTTTGTCCCAAATCTGTGCGGAGCCGAAATCTGGGAGGCGCCGCCG
CACCCCCTCTAGCGGGCGCGGGGCGAAGCGGTGCGGCGCCGGCAGGAAGGAAATGGGCGGGGAGGGCCTT
CGTGCGTCGCCGCGCCGCCGTCCCCTTCTCCCTCTCCAGCCTCGGGGCTGTCCGCGGGGGGACGGCTGCC
TTCGGGGGGGACGGGGCAGGGCGGGGTTCGGCTTCTGGCGTGTGACCGGCGGCTCTAGAGCCTCTGCTAA
CCATGTTCATGCCTTCTTCTTTTTCCTACAGCTCCTGGGCAACGTGCTGGTTATTGTGCTGTCTCATCAT
TTTGGCAAAGAATTGATTTGATACCGCGGGCCCCGCGTGGACGGTACCATAACTTCGTATAAAGTATCCT
ATACGAAGTTATCCATGGCTAGCGGCAGCCTCGGAGTTTGAATAGATAGAATAAAATATCTTTATTTTCA
TTCCATCTGTGTGTTGGTTTTTTGTGTGAGATCTACGGGTGGCATCCCTGTGACCCCTCCCCAGTGCCTC
TCCTGGCCCTGGAAGTTGCCACTCCAGTGCCCACCAGCCTTGTCCTAATAAAATTAAGTTGCATCATTTT
GTCTGACTAGGTGTCCTTCTATAATATTATGGGGTGGAGGGGGGTGGTATGGAGCAAGGGGCAAGTTGGG
AAGACAACCTGTAGGGCCTGCGGGGTCTATTGGGAACCAAGCTGGAGTGCAGTGGCACAATCTTGGCTCA
CTGCAATCTCCGCCTCCTGGGTTCAAGCGATTCTCCTGCCTCAGGCTCCCGAGTTGTTGGGATTCCAGGC
ATGCATGACCAGGCTCAGCTAATTTTTGTTTTTTTGGTAGAGACGGGGTTTCACCATATTGGCCAGGCTG
GTCTCCAACTCCTAATCTCAGGTGATCTACCCACCTTGGCCTCCCAAATTGCTGGGATTACAGGCGTGAA
CCACTGCTCCCTTCCCTGTCCTTCTGCCTCAGCTAATTGAGTAGGGGGGAGGCTAACTGAAACACGGAAG
GAGACAATACCGGAAGGAACCCGCGCTATGACGGCAATAAAAAGACAGAATAAAACGCACGGGTGTTGGG
TCGTTTGTTCATAAACGCGGGGTTCGGTCCCAGGGCTGGCACTCTGTCGATACCCCACCGAGACCCCATT
GGGGCCAATACGCCCGCGTTTCTTCCTTTTCCCCACCCCACCCCCCAAGTTCGGGTGAAGGCCCAGGGCT
CGCAGCCAACGTCGGGGCGGCAGGCCGTGGAAGTTCCTATTCTCTAGAATAACTTCGTATAAAGTATCCT
ATACGAAGTTATACGCGTCCATTTAATTCACCATGTCTAGACTGGACAAGAGCAAAGTCATAAACTCTGC
TCTGGAATTACTCAATGAAGTCGGTATCGAAGGCCTGACGACAAGGAAACTCGCTCAAAAGCTGGGAGTT
GAGCAGCCTACCCTGTACTGGCACGTGAAGAACAAGCGGGCCCTGCTCGATGCCCTGGCAATCGAGATGC
TGGACAGGCATCATACCCACTTCTGCCCCCTGGAAGGCGAGTCATGGCAAGACTTTCTGCGGAACAACGC
CAAGTCATTCCGCTGTGCTCTCCTCTCACATCGCGACGGGGCTAAAGTGCATCTCGGCACCCGCCCAACA
GAGAAACAGTACGAAACCCTGGAAAATCAGCTCGCGTTCCTGTGTCAGCAAGGCTTCTCCCTGGAGAACG
CACTGTACGCTCTGTCCGCCGTGGGCCACTTTACACTGGGCTGCGTATTGGAGGATCAGGAGCATCAAGT
AGCAAAAGAGGAAAGAGAGACACCTACCACCGATTCTATGCCCCCACTTCTGAGACAAGCAATTGAGCTG
TTCGACCATCAGGGAGCCGAACCTGCCTTCCTTTTCGGCCTGGAACTAATCATATGTGGCCTGGAGAAAC
AGCTAAAGTGCGAAAGCGGCGGGCCGGCCGACGCCCTTGACGATTTTGACTTAGACATGCTCCCAGCCGA
TGCCCTTGACGACTTTGACCTTGATATGCTGCCTGCTGACGCTCTTGACGATTTTGACCTTGACATGCTC
CCCGGGTAACTAAGTAAGGATCAAATGGCGCGTTACGTAAAGCTTGTCGATAATCAACCTCTGGATTACA
AAATTTGTGAAAGATTGACTGGTATTCTTAACTATGTTGCTCCTTTTACGCTATGTGGATACGCTGCTTT
AATGCCTTTGTATCATGCTATTGCTTCCCGTATGGCTTTCATTTTCTCCTCCTTGTATAAATCCTGGTTG
CTGTCTCTTTATGAGGAGTTGTGGCCCGTTGTCAGGCAACGTGGCGTGGTGTGCACTGTGTTTGCTGACG
CAACCCCCACTGGTTGGGGCATTGCCACCACCTGTCAGCTCCTTTCCGGGACTTTCGCTTTCCCCCTCCC
TATTGCCACGGCGGAACTCATCGCCGCCTGCCTTGCCCGCTGCTGGACAGGGGCTCGGCTGTTGGGCACT
GACAATTCCGTGGTGTTGTCGGGGAAATCATCGTCCTTTCCTTGGCTGCTCGCCTATGTTGCCACCTGGA
TTCTGCGCGGGACGTCCTTCTGCTACGTCCCTTCGGCCCTCAATCCAGCGGACCTTCCTTCCCGCGGCCT
GCTGCCGGCTCTGCGGCCTCTTCCGCGTCTTCGCCTTCGCCCTCAGACGAGTCGGATCTCCCTTTGGGCC
GCCTCCCCGCATCGACACCGAGCGCTGCTCGAGGCCTCGACTGTGCCTTCTAGTTGCCAGCCATCTGTTG
TTTGCCCCTCCCCCGTGCCTTCCTTGACCCTGGAAGGTGCCACTCCCACTGTCCTTTCCTAATAAAATGA
GGAAATTGCATCGCATTGTCTGAGTAGGTGTCATTCTATTCTGGGGGGTGGGGTGGGGCAGGACAGCAAG
GGGGAGGATTGGGAAGACAATAGCAGGCATGCTGGGGACACGTGGGATCCGGTGCCAGGGCGTGCCCTTG
GGCTCCCCGGGCGCGTTTGGGCGGCCGCATCGAATTCTACCGGGTAGGGGAGGCGCTTTTCCCAAGGCAG
TCTGGAGCATGCGCTTTAGCAGCCCCGCTGGGCACTTGGCGCTACACAAGTGGCCTCTGGCCTCGCACAC
ATTCCACATCCACCGGTAGGCGCCAACCGGCTCCGTTCTTTGGTGGCCCCTTCGCGCCACCTTCTACTCC
TCCCCTAGTCAGGAAGTTCCCCCCCGCCCCGCAGCTCGCGTCGTGCAGGACGTGACAAATGGAAGTAGCA
CGTCTCACTAGTCTCGTGCAGATGGACAGCACCGCTGAGCAATGGAAGCGGGTAGGCCTTTGGGGCAGCG
GCCAATAGCAGCTTTGCTCCTTCGCTTTCTGGGCTCAGAGGCTGGGAAGGGGTGGGTCCGGGGGCGGGCT
CAGGGGCGGGCTCAGGGGCGGGGCGGGCGCCCGAAGGTCCTCCGGAGGCCCGGCATTCTGCACGCTTCAA
AAGCGCACGTCTGCCGCGCTGTTCTCCTCTTCCTCATCTCCGGGCCTTTCGACCTGCAATCGCCGCTAGC
CGCCACCATGAAAAAGCCTGAACTCACCGCGACGTCTGTCGAGAAGTTTCTGATCGAAAAGTTCGACAGC
GTCTCCGACCTGATGCAGCTCTCGGAGGGCGAAGAATCTCGTGCTTTCAGCTTCGATGTAGGAGGGCGTG
GATATGTCCTGCGGGTAAATAGCTGCGCCGATGGTTTCTACAAAGATCGTTATGTTTATCGGCACTTTGC
ATCGGCCGCGCTCCCGATTCCGGAAGTGCTTGACATTGGGGAATTCAGCGAGAGCCTGACCTATTGCATC
TCCCGCCGTGCACAGGGTGTCACGTTGCAAGACCTGCCTGAAACCGAACTGCCCGCTGTTCTGCAGCCGG
TCGCGGAGGCCATGGATGCGATCGCTGCGGCCGATCTTAGCCAGACGAGCGGGTTCGGCCCATTCGGACC
GCAAGGAATCGGTCAATACACTACATGGCGTGATTTCATATGCGCGATTGCTGATCCCCATGTGTATCAC
TGGCAAACTGTGATGGACGACACCGTCAGTGTAAGTGCTAGCCCCTAGGCCTGAATCGAAGTTCCTATTC
TTCAAAAGGTATAGGAACTTCGAGCTCGTCGACTGCAGAGGCCTGCATGCAAGCTTGGCGTAATCATGGT
CATAGCTGTTTCCTGTGTGAAATTGTTATCCGCTCACAATTCCACACAACATACGAGCCGGAAGCATAAA
GTGTAAAGCCTGGGGTGCCTAATGAGTGAGCTAACTCACATTAATTGCGTTGCGCTCACTGCCCGCTTTC
CAGTCGGGAAACCTGTCGTGCCAGCTGCATTAATGAATCGGCCAACGCGCGGGGAGAGGCGGTTTGCGTA
TTGGGCGCTCTTCCGCTTCCTCGCTCACTGACTCGCTGCGCTCGGTCGTTCGGCTGCGGCGAGCGGTATC
AGCTCACTCAAAGGCGGTAATACGGTTATCCACAGAATCAGGGGATAACGCAGGAAAGAACATGTGAGCA
AAAGGCCAGCAAAAGGCCAGGAACCGTAAAAAGGCCGCGTTGCTGGCGTTTTTCCATAGGCTCCGCCCCC
CTGACGAGCATCACAAAAATCGACGCTCAAGTCAGAGGTGGCGAAACCCGACAGGACTATAAAGATACCA
GGCGTTTCCCCCTGGAAGCTCCCTCGTGCGCTCTCCTGTTCCGACCCTGCCGCTTACCGGATACCTGTCC
GCCTTTCTCCCTTCGGGAAGCGTGGCGCTTTCTCATAGCTCACGCTGTAGGTATCTCAGTTCGGTGTAGG
TCGTTCGCTCCAAGCTGGGCTGTGTGCACGAACCCCCCGTTCAGCCCGACCGCTGCGCCTTATCCGGTAA
CTATCGTCTTGAGTCCAACCCGGTAAGACACGACTTATCGCCACTGGCAGCAGCCACTGGTAACAGGATT
AGCAGAGCGAGGTATGTAGGCGGTGCTACAGAGTTCTTGAAGTGGTGGCCTAACTACGGCTACACTAGAA
GAACAGTATTTGGTATCTGCGCTCTGCTGAAGCCAGTTACCTTCGGAAAAAGAGTTGGTAGCTCTTGATC
CGGCAAACAAACCACCGCTGGTAGCGGTGGTTTTTTTGTTTGCAAGCAGCAGATTACGCGCAGAAAAAAA
GGATCTCAAGAAGATCCTTTGATCTTTTCTACGGGGTCTGACGCTCAGTGGAACGAAAACTCACGTTAAG
GGATTTTGGTCATGAGATTATCAAAAAGGATCTTCACCTAGATCCTTTTAAATTAAAAATGAAGTTTTAA
ATCAATCTAAAGTATATATGAGTAAACTTGGTCTGACAGTTACCAATGCTTAATCAGTGAGGCACCTATC
TCAGCGATCTGTCTATTTCGTTCATCCATAGTTGCCTGACTCCCCGTCGTGTAGATAACTACGATACGGG
AGGGCTTACCATCTGGCCCCAGTGCTGCAATGATACCGCGAGACCCACGCTCACCGGCTCCAGATTTATC
AGCAATAAACCAGCCAGCCGGAAGGGCCGAGCGCAGAAGTGGTCCTGCAACTTTATCCGCCTCCATCCAG
TCTATTAATTGTTGCCGGGAAGCTAGAGTAAGTAGTTCGCCAGTTAATAGTTTGCGCAACGTTGTTGCCA
TTGCTACAGGCATCGTGGTGTCACGCTCGTCGTTTGGTATGGCTTCATTCAGCTCCGGTTCCCAACGATC
AAGGCGAGTTACATGATCCCCCATGTTGTGCAAAAAAGCGGTTAGCTCCTTCGGTCCTCCGATCGTTGTC
AGAAGTAAGTTGGCCGCAGTGTTATCACTCATGGTTATGGCAGCACTGCATAATTCTCTTACTGTCATGC
CATCCGTAAGATGCTTTTCTGTGACTGGTGAGTACTCAACCAAGTCATTCTGAGAATAGTGTATGCGGCG
ACCGAGTTGCTCTTGCCCGGCGTCAATACGGGATAATACCGCGCCACATAGCAGAACTTTAAAAGTGCTC
ATCATTGGAAAACGTTCTTCGGGGCGAAAACTCTCAAGGATCTTACCGCTGTTGAGATCCAGTTCGATGT
AACCCACTCGTGCACCCAACTGATCTTCAGCATCTTTTACTTTCACCAGCGTTTCTGGGTGAGCAAAAAC
AGGAAGGCAAAATGCCGCAAAAAAGGGAATAAGGGCGACACGGAAATGTTGAATACTCATACTCTTCCTT
TTTCAATATTATTGAAGCATTTATCAGGGTTATTGTCTCATGAGCGGATACATATTTGAATGTATTTAGA
AAAATAAACAAATAGGGGTTCCGCGCACATTTCCCCGAAAAGTGCCACCTGACGTCTAAGAAACCATTAT
TATCATGACATTAACCTATAAAAATAGGCGTATCACGAGGCCCTTTCGTC
