Features (pLannotate 1.2.2; 43 found; start..end, strand, type, name):
    137..236     +  misc_feature   bom (fragment): basis of mobility region from pBR322
    242..399     -  CDS            lacZα (fragment): LacZα fragment of β-galactosidase; lacZ fragment
   1035..1163    +  CDS            OR51A4 (fragment): O51A4_HUMAN - Experimental evidence at transcript level: Swiss-Prot protein existence level 2. Odorant receptor. From Homo sapiens (Human).
   2261..2389    +  CDS            OR51A4 (fragment): O51A4_HUMAN - Experimental evidence at transcript level: Swiss-Prot protein existence level 2. Odorant receptor. From Homo sapiens (Human).
   2975..3056    -  polyA_signal   SV40 poly(A) signal: SV40 polyadenylation signal
   3070..3340    +  protein_bind   tetracycline response element: contains seven copies of the tetracycline operator tetO tetracycline repressor TetR
   3351..3368    +  misc_feature   MCS (fragment): pUC18/19 multiple cloning site
   3373..3411    +  promoter       minimal CMV promoter: human cytomegalovirus (CMV) immediate early promoter
   3505..3530    +  misc_feature   MCS (fragment): pUC18/19 multiple cloning site
   3545..3578    +  protein_bind   loxP: Cre-mediated recombination occurs in the 8-bp core sequence (GCATACAT). Cre recombinase
   3655..3703    +  polyA_signal   poly(A) signal: synthetic polyadenylation signal
   3712..4188    +  polyA_signal   hGH poly(A) signal: human growth hormone polyadenylation signal
   4200..4661    +  polyA_signal   PGK poly(A) signal: mouse phosphoglycerate kinase 1 polyadenylation signal
   4688..4721    +  protein_bind   loxP: Cre-mediated recombination occurs in the 8-bp core sequence (GCATACAT). Cre recombinase
   4753..6103    +  CDS            GCaMP6f (fragment): improved fluorescent protein-based calcium sensor (Chen et al., 2013)
   6148..6736    +  misc_feature   WPRE: woodchuck hepatitis virus posttranscriptional regulatory element
   6767..6974    +  polyA_signal   bGH poly(A) signal: bovine growth hormone polyadenylation signal
   7533..7661    +  CDS            OR51A4 (fragment): O51A4_HUMAN - Experimental evidence at transcript level: Swiss-Prot protein existence level 2. Odorant receptor. From Homo sapiens (Human).
   8743..8871    +  CDS            OR51A4 (fragment): O51A4_HUMAN - Experimental evidence at transcript level: Swiss-Prot protein existence level 2. Odorant receptor. From Homo sapiens (Human).
   9498..9801    +  enhancer       CMV enhancer: human cytomegalovirus immediate early enhancer
   9803..10080   +  promoter       chicken β-actin promoter: No description available
  10081..11097   +  intron         chimeric intron: chimera between introns from chicken β-actin and rabbit β-globin
  11185..11218   -  protein_bind   lox2272: Cre-mediated recombination occurs in the 8-bp core sequence (GGATACTT). lox2272 sites are compatible with each other, but incompatible with loxP or loxN sites (Lee and Saito, 1988). Cre recombinase
  11256..11304   +  polyA_signal   poly(A) signal: synthetic polyadenylation signal
  11313..11789   +  polyA_signal   hGH poly(A) signal: human growth hormone polyadenylation signal
  11868..11916   +  polyA_signal   HSV TK poly(A) signal: herpes simplex virus thymidine kinase polyadenylation signal (Cole and Stacy, 1985)
  12076..12095   +  protein_bind   FRT (minimal) (fragment): supports FLP-mediated excision but not integration (Turan and Bode, 2011) FLP recombinase from the Saccharomyces cerevisiae 2μ plasmid
  12095..12128   -  protein_bind   lox2272: Cre-mediated recombination occurs in the 8-bp core sequence (GGATACTT). lox2272 sites are compatible with each other, but incompatible with loxP or loxN sites (Lee and Saito, 1988). Cre recombinase
  12149..12846   +  CDS            rtTA3 (fragment): reverse tetracycline transactivator 3 activates expression from Tet-responsive promoters in the presence of doxycycline
  12776..12886   +  CDS            VP48: 3 tandem repeats of the minimal activation domain of herpes simplex virus VP16 (Cheng et al., 2013)
  12938..13526   +  misc_feature   WPRE: woodchuck hepatitis virus posttranscriptional regulatory element
  13557..13764   +  polyA_signal   bGH poly(A) signal: bovine growth hormone polyadenylation signal
  13778..13811   +  protein_bind   attB: minimal attB site for the φC31 integrase (Groth et al., 2000) phage φC31 integrase
  13838..14337   +  promoter       PGK promoter: mouse phosphoglycerate kinase 1 promoter
  14364..14877   +  CDS            HygR (fragment): aminoglycoside phosphotransferase from E. coli; aph(4)-Ia; confers resistance to hygromycin
  15007..15029   -  protein_bind   lac operator (fragment): The lac repressor binds to the lac operator to inhibit transcription in E. coli. This inhibition can be relieved by adding lactose or isopropyl-β-D-thiogalactopyranoside (IPTG). lac repressor encoded by lacI
  15033..15063   -  promoter       lac promoter: promoter for the E. coli lac operon
  15078..15099   -  protein_bind   CAP binding site: CAP binding activates transcription in the presence of cAMP. E. coli catabolite activator protein
  15112..15204   -  CDS            lacI (fragment): lac repressor; lacI; The lac repressor binds to the lac operator to inhibit transcription in E. coli. This inhibition can be relieved by adding lactose or isopropyl-β-D-thiogalactopyranoside (IPTG).
  15387..15975   -  rep_origin     ori: high-copy-number ColE1/pMB1/pBR322/pUC origin of replication
  16146..17006   -  CDS            AmpR: β-lactamase; bla; confers resistance to ampicillin, carbenicillin, and related antibiotics
  17007..17111   -  promoter       AmpR promoter: bla
  17206..35      +  CDS            rop (fragment) (across the origin): Rop protein, which maintains plasmids at low copy number; rop
>Addgene plasmid #114428 | Ai148 (TIT2L-GC6f-ICL-tTA2) targeting vector | addgene full sequence | sequence record 227312 | Addgene NGS Result
TCGCGCGTTTCGGTGATGACGGTGAAAACCTCTGACACATGCAGCTCCCGGAGACGGTCACAGCTTGTCT
GTAAGCGGATGCCGGGAGCAGACAAGCCCGTCAGGGCGCGTCAGCGGGTGTTGGCGGGTGTCGGGGCTGG
CTTAACTATGCGGCATCAGAGCAGATTGTACTGAGAGTGCACCATATGCGGTGTGAAATACCGCACAGAT
GCGTAAGGAGAAAATACCGCATCAGGCGCCATTCGCCATTCAGGCTGCGCAACTGTTGGGAAGGGCGATC
GGTGCGGGCCTCTTCGCTATTACGCCAGCTGGCGAAAGGGGGATGTGCTGCAAGGCGATTAAGTTGGGTA
ACGCCAGGGTTTTCCCAGTCACGACGTTGTAAAACGACGGCCAGTGAATTCGAGCTCGGTACCGAAGTTC
CTATTCTTCAAATAGTATAGGAACTTCTTTCGGCCGGCCAATCGATTGGATCCGTTTAATTCGAGCTCGC
TAGAGCCCCATCCTCACTGACTCCGTCCTGGAGTTGGATGAGAGATAATGGCCTTACGTTGTGCCAGGGG
AGGGTCGGGCTGGATTTAGCAAGATTTACCTTCTCCAAAGAGCGGTGCTGCAGTGGCACAGCTGCCCACG
GAGGTGGGGGGGTCACCGTCCCTGGAGGTGATGAAGAACTGTGGGGATGTGGCACTGAGGGACATGGCCA
GTGGGCACGGTGGGTGGGTTGGGGTTGGTCTTGGGGATCTTGGAGGGCTTTTCCAGCCTTCATGATTTGA
CGATTGTATGAACATCTACATGGCAATTCTCCAGCTGCCTGTCCCAGTCCTACTGACCCAGCTGTATCTC
TCCAGGCAAGCTCTTCCACCCCTTCTGCTTGCATCCAGACACCATCAAACATGCAGGCTCAGACACAGGG
ACCAGCAGTGTCTGTGGCCTTTTTGTGCTCCTCTCCATGCTGGGTTTTAACTTGCTCTTTGTCCTTCTAT
CCTATCTTCTTATCCTTAAGGCTGTTCTGAACGCTGTGACTTGGAGAGTGTCCCAGAGCCCTCAACACCT
GCATGTCCCACGTCCATGCTGTCCTGCACTTCCTTATCCCCAAGATCTGCCTCTCCGTGATGCACTGAAT
TGGCAAACATGTGTCACCCCAGACCAACAATGTCACAGCAAACTCCCCCTTGATAGGACAAGGGGGAATG
GCTTTACACTGAGACAGGGGAGGTTTGGGTTGGATATGAGGAGGCAGTTTTTCCCCCAGAGGGTGGTGAC
GCACTGAACAGGTTGCCCAAGGAGGCTGTGGATGCCCCATCCCTGCAGGCATTCAAGGCCAGGCTGGATG
TGGCTCTGGGCAGCCTGGGCTGCTGGTTGATGACCCTGCACATAGCAGGGGGTTGGATCTGGATGAGCAC
TGTGCTCCTTTGCAACCCAGGCCGTTCTATGATTCTGTCATTCTAAATCTCTCTTTCAGCCTAAAGCTTT
TTCCCCGTATCCCCCCAGGTGTCTGCAGGCTCAAAGAGCAGCGAGAAGCGTTCAGAGGAAAGCGATCCCG
TGCCACCTTCCCCGTGCCCGGGCTGTCCCCGCACGCTGCCGGCTCGGGGATGCGGGGGGAGCGCCGGACC
GGAGCGGAGCCCCGGGCGGCTCGCTGCTGCCCCCTAGCGGGGGAGGGACGTAATTACATCCCTGGGGGCT
TTGGGGGGGGGCTGTCCCTCTAGCGAGCTCGGTACCCAGAGCCCCATCCTCACTGACTCCGTCCTGGAGT
TGGATGAGAGATAATGGCCTTACGTTGTGCCAGGGGAGGGTCGGGCTGGATTTAGCAAGATTTACCTTCT
CCAAAGAGCGGTGCTGCAGTGGCACAGCTGCCCACGGAGGTGGGGGGGTCACCGTCCCTGGAGGTGATGA
AGAACTGTGGGGATGTGGCACTGAGGGACATGGCCAGTGGGCACGGTGGGTGGGTTGGGGTTGGTCTTGG
GGATCTTGGAGGGCTTTTCCAGCCTTCATGATTTGACGATTGTATGAACATCTACATGGCAATTCTCCAG
CTGCCTGTCCCAGTCCTACTGACCCAGCTGTATCTCTCCAGGCAAGCTCTTCCACCCCTTCTGCTTGCAT
CCAGACACCATCAAACATGCAGGCTCAGACACAGGGACCAGCAGTGTCTGTGGCCTTTTTGTGCTCCTCT
CCATGCTGGGTTTTAACTTGCTCTTTGTCCTTCTATCCTATCTTCTTATCCTTAAGGCTGTTCTGAACGC
TGTGACTTGGAGAGTGTCCCAGAGCCCTCAACACCTGCATGTCCCACGTCCATGCTGTCCTGCACTTCCT
TATCCCCAAGATCTGCCTCTCCGTGATGCACTGAATTGGCAAACATGTGTCACCCCAGACCAACAATGTC
ACAGCAAACTCCCCCTTGATAGGACAAGGGGGAATGGCTTTACACTGAGACAGGGGAGGTTTGGGTTGGA
TATGAGGAGGCAGTTTTTCCCCCAGAGGGTGGTGACGCACTGAACAGGTTGCCCAAGGAGGCTGTGGATG
CCCCATCCCTGCAGGCATTCAAGGCCAGGCTGGATGTGGCTCTGGGCAGCCTGGGCTGCTGGTTGATGAC
CCTGCACATAGCAGGGGGTTGGATCTGGATGAGCACTGTGCTCCTTTGCAACCCAGGCCGTTCTATGATT
CTGTCATTCTAAATCTCTCTTTCAGCCTAAAGCTTTTTCCCCGTATCCCCCCAGGTGTCTGCAGGCTCAA
AGAGCAGCGAGAAGCGTTCAGAGGAAAGCGATCCCGTGCCACCTTCCCCGTGCCCGGGCTGTCCCCGCAC
GCTGCCGGCTCGGGGATGCGGGGGGAGCGCCGGACCGGAGCGGAGCCCCGGGCGGCTCGCTGCTGCCCCC
TAGCGGGGGAGGGACGTAATTACATCCCTGGGGGCTTTGGGGGGGGGCTGTCCCTCTAGGGGTACCCGGG
GATCCACCGGTATCGATTCGGCCGGCCGACGTCGGCAGTGAAAAAAATGCTTTATTTGTGAAATTTGTGA
TGCTATTGCTTTATTTGTAACCATTATAAGCTGCAATAAACAAGTTTCGAGTTTACCACTCCCTATCAGT
GATAGAGAAAAGTGAAAGTCGAGTTTACCACTCCCTATCAGTGATAGAGAAAAGTGAAAGTCGAGTTTAC
CACTCCCTATCAGTGATAGAGAAAAGTGAAAGTCGAGTTTACCACTCCCTATCAGTGATAGAGAAAAGTG
AAAGTCGAGTTTACCACTCCCTATCAGTGATAGAGAAAAGTGAAAGTCGAGTTTACCACTCCCTATCAGT
GATAGAGAAAAGTGAAAGTCGAGTTTACCACTCCCTATCAGTGATAGAGAAAAGTGAAAGTCGAGCTCGG
TACCCGGGTCGAGGTAGGCGTGTACGGTGGGAGGCCTATATAAGCAGAGCTCGTTTAGTGAACCGTCAGA
TCGCCTGGAGACGCCATCCACGCTGTTTTGACCTCCATAGAAGACACCGGGACCGATCCAGCCTCCGCGG
CCCCGAATTCGAGCTCGGTACCCGGGGATCAAATTCAATTAAATATAACTTCGTATAGCATACATTATAC
GAAGTTATTCGCGATGAATAAATGAAAGCTTGCAGATCCCCTCAGCACCATGGCTAGCGGCAGCCTCGGA
GTTTGAATAGATAGAATAAAATATCTTTATTTTCATTCCATCTGTGTGTTGGTTTTTTGTGTGAGATCTA
CGGGTGGCATCCCTGTGACCCCTCCCCAGTGCCTCTCCTGGCCCTGGAAGTTGCCACTCCAGTGCCCACC
AGCCTTGTCCTAATAAAATTAAGTTGCATCATTTTGTCTGACTAGGTGTCCTTCTATAATATTATGGGGT
GGAGGGGGGTGGTATGGAGCAAGGGGCAAGTTGGGAAGACAACCTGTAGGGCCTGCGGGGTCTATTGGGA
ACCAAGCTGGAGTGCAGTGGCACAATCTTGGCTCACTGCAATCTCCGCCTCCTGGGTTCAAGCGATTCTC
CTGCCTCAGGCTCCCGAGTTGTTGGGATTCCAGGCATGCATGACCAGGCTCAGCTAATTTTTGTTTTTTT
GGTAGAGACGGGGTTTCACCATATTGGCCAGGCTGGTCTCCAACTCCTAATCTCAGGTGATCTACCCACC
TTGGCCTCCCAAATTGCTGGGATTACAGGCGTGAACCACTGCTCCCTTCCCTGTCCTTCTGCCTCAGCGC
TGTAAGTCTGCAGAAATTGATGATCTATTAAACAATAAAGATGTCCACTAAAATGGAAGTTTTTCCTGTC
ATACTTTGTTAAGAAGGGTGAGAACAGAGTACCTACATTTTGAATGGAAGGATTGGAGCTACGGGGGTGG
GGGTGGGGTGGGATTAGATAAATGCCTGCTCTTTACTGAAGGCTCTTTACTATTGCTTTATGATAATGTT
TCATAGTTGGATATCATAATTTAAACAAGCAAAACCAAATTAAGGGCCAGCTCATTCCTCCCACTCATGA
TCTATAGATCTATAGATCTCTCGTGGGATCATTGTTTTTCTCTTGATTCCCACTTTGTGGTTCTAAGTAC
TGTGGTTTCCAAATGTGTCAGTTTCATAGCCTGAAGAACGAGATCAGCAGCCTCTGTTCCACATACACTT
CATTCTCAGTATTGTTTTGCCAAGTTCTAATTCCATCAGAAAGCTTTTAATTAACTGAATAGCTAACATA
ACTTCGTATAGCATACATTATACGAAGTTATCACGCGCCATTTGGGAACCGGTGCCGCCACCATGGGTTC
TCATCATCATCATCATCATGGTATGGCTAGCATGACTGGTGGACAGCAAATGGGTCGGGATCTGTACGAC
GATGACGATAAGGATCTCGCCACCATGGTCGACTCATCACGTCGTAAGTGGAATAAGACAGGTCACGCAG
TCAGAGCTATAGGTCGGCTGAGCTCACTCGAGAACGTCTATATCAAGGCCGACAAGCAGAAGAACGGCAT
CAAGGCGAACTTCAAGATCCGCCACAACATCGAGGACGGCGGCGTGCAGCTCGCCTACCACTACCAGCAG
AACACCCCCATCGGCGACGGCCCCGTGCTGCTGCCCGACAACCACTACCTGAGCGTGCAGTCCAAACTTT
CGAAAGACCCCAACGAGAAGCGCGATCACATGGTCCTGCTGGAGTTCGTGACCGCCGCCGGGATCACTCT
CGGCATGGACGAGCTGTACAAGGGCGGTACCGGAGGGAGCATGGTGAGCAAGGGCGAGGAGCTGTTCACC
GGGGTGGTGCCCATCCTGGTCGAGCTGGACGGCGACGTAAACGGCCACAAGTTCAGCGTGTCCGGCGAGG
GTGAGGGCGATGCCACCTACGGCAAGCTGACCCTGAAGTTCATCTGCACCACCGGCAAGCTGCCCGTGCC
CTGGCCCACCCTCGTGACCACCCTGACCTACGGCGTGCAGTGCTTCAGCCGCTACCCCGACCACATGAAG
CAGCACGACTTCTTCAAGTCCGCCATGCCCGAAGGCTACATCCAGGAGCGCACCATCTTCTTCAAGGACG
ACGGCAACTACAAGACCCGCGCCGAGGTGAAGTTCGAGGGCGACACCCTGGTGAACCGCATCGAGCTGAA
GGGCATCGACTTCAAGGAGGACGGCAACATCCTGGGGCACAAGCTGGAGTACAACCTGCCGGACCAACTG
ACTGAAGAGCAGATCGCAGAATTTAAAGAGGAATTCTCCCTATTTGACAAGGACGGGGATGGGACAATAA
CAACCAAGGAGCTGGGGACGGTGATGCGGTCTCTGGGGCAGAACCCCACAGAAGCAGAGCTGCAGGACAT
GATCAATGAAGTAGATGCCGACGGTGACGGCACAATCGACTTCCCTGAGTTCCTGACAATGATGGCAAGA
AAAATGAAATACAGGGACACGGAAGAAGAAATTAGAGAAGCGTTCGGTGTGTTTGATAAGGATGGCAATG
GCTACATCAGTGCAGCAGAGCTTCGCCACGTGATGACAAACCTTGGAGAGAAGTTAACAGATGAAGAGGT
TGATGAAATGATCAGGGAAGCAGACATCGATGGGGATGGTCAGGTAAACTACGAAGAGTTTGTACAAATG
ATGACAGCGAAGTAAGGTGTACAAAGATAAATGGCGCGTTACGTAAAGCTTGTCGATAATCAACCTCTGG
ATTACAAAATTTGTGAAAGATTGACTGGTATTCTTAACTATGTTGCTCCTTTTACGCTATGTGGATACGC
TGCTTTAATGCCTTTGTATCATGCTATTGCTTCCCGTATGGCTTTCATTTTCTCCTCCTTGTATAAATCC
TGGTTGCTGTCTCTTTATGAGGAGTTGTGGCCCGTTGTCAGGCAACGTGGCGTGGTGTGCACTGTGTTTG
CTGACGCAACCCCCACTGGTTGGGGCATTGCCACCACCTGTCAGCTCCTTTCCGGGACTTTCGCTTTCCC
CCTCCCTATTGCCACGGCGGAACTCATCGCCGCCTGCCTTGCCCGCTGCTGGACAGGGGCTCGGCTGTTG
GGCACTGACAATTCCGTGGTGTTGTCGGGGAAATCATCGTCCTTTCCTTGGCTGCTCGCCTATGTTGCCA
CCTGGATTCTGCGCGGGACGTCCTTCTGCTACGTCCCTTCGGCCCTCAATCCAGCGGACCTTCCTTCCCG
CGGCCTGCTGCCGGCTCTGCGGCCTCTTCCGCGTCTTCGCCTTCGCCCTCAGACGAGTCGGATCTCCCTT
TGGGCCGCCTCCCCGCATCGACACCGAGCGCTGCTCGAGGCCTCGACTGTGCCTTCTAGTTGCCAGCCAT
CTGTTGTTTGCCCCTCCCCCGTGCCTTCCTTGACCCTGGAAGGTGCCACTCCCACTGTCCTTTCCTAATA
AAATGAGGAAATTGCATCGCATTGTCTGAGTAGGTGTCATTCTATTCTGGGGGGTGGGGTGGGGCAGGAC
AGCAAGGGGGAGGATTGGGAAGACAATAGCAGGCATGCTGGGGACACGTGGGATCCTCTAGAGCCCCATC
CTCACTGACTCCGTCCTGGAGTTGGATGAGAGATAATGGCCTTACGTTGTGCCAGGGGAGGGTCGGGCTG
GATTTAGCAAGATTTACCTTCTCCAAAGAGCGGTGCTGCAGTGGCACAGCTGCCCACGGAGGTGGGGGGG
TCACCGTCCCTGGAGGTGATGAAGAACTGTGGGGATGTGGCACTGAGGGACATGGCCAGTGGGCACGGTG
GGTGGGTTGGGGTTGGTCTTGGGGATCTTGGAGGGCTTTTCCAGCCTTCATGATTTGACGATTGTATGAA
CATCTACATGGCAATTCTCCAGCTGCCTGTCCCAGTCCTACTGACCCAGCTGTATCTCTCCAGGCAAGCT
CTTCCACCCCTTCTGCTTGCATCCAGACACCATCAAACATGCAGGCTCAGACACAGGGACCAGCAGTGTC
TGTGGCCTTTTTGTGCTCCTCTCCATGCTGGGTTTTAACTTGCTCTTTGTCCTTCTATCCTATCTTCTTA
TCCTTAAGGCTGTTCTGAACGCTGTGACTTGGAGAGTGTCCCAGAGCCCTCAACACCTGCATGTCCCACG
TCCATGCTGTCCTGCACTTCCTTATCCCCAAGATCTGCCTCTCCGTGATGCACTGAATTGGCAAACATGT
GTCACCCCAGACCAACAATGTCACAGCAAACTCCCCCTTGATAGGACAAGGGGGAATGGCTTTACACTGA
GACAGGGGAGGTTTGGGTTGGATATGAGGAGGCAGTTTTTCCCCCAGAGGGTGGTGACGCACTGAACAGG
TTGCCCAAGGAGGCTGTGGATGCCCCATCCCTGCAGGCATTCAAGGCCAGGCTGGATGTGGCTCTGGGCA
GCCTGGGCTGCTGGTTGATGACCCTGCACATAGCAGGGGGTTGGATCTGGATGAGCACTGTGCTCCTTTG
CAACCCAGGCCGTTCTATGATTCTGTCATTCTAAATCTCTCTTTCAGCCTAAAGCTTTTTCCCCGTATCC
CCCCAGGTGTCTGCAGGCTCAAAGAGCAGCGAGAAGCGTTCAGAGGAAAGCGATCCCGTGCCACCTTCCC
CGTGCCCGGGCTGTCCCCGCACGCTGCCGGCTCGGGGATGCGGGGGGAGCGCCGGACCGGAGCGGAGCCC
CGGGCGGCTCGCTGCTGCCCCCTAGCGGGGGAGGGACGTAATTACATCCCTGGGGGCTTTGGGGGGGGGC
TGTCCCTCTAGAGCCCCATCCTCACTGACTCCGTCCTGGAGTTGGATGAGAGATAATGGCCTTACGTTGT
GCCAGGGGAGGGTCGGGCTGGATTTAGCAAGATTTACCTTCTCCAAAGAGCGGTGCTGCAGTGGCACAGC
TGCCCACGGAGGTGGGGGGGTCACCGTCCCTGGAGGTGATGAAGAACTGTGGGGATGTGGCACTGAGGGA
CATGGCCAGTGGGCACGGTGGGTGGGTTGGGGTTGGTCTTGGGGATCTTGGAGGGCTTTTCCAGCCTTCA
TGATTTGACGATTGTATGAACATCTACATGGCAATTCTCCAGCTGCCTGTCCCAGTCCTACTGACCCAGC
TGTATCTCTCCAGGCAAGCTCTTCCACCCCTTCTGCTTGCATCCAGACACCATCAAACATGCAGGCTCAG
ACACAGGGACCAGCAGTGTCTGTGGCCTTTTTGTGCTCCTCTCCATGCTGGGTTTTAACTTGCTCTTTGT
CCTTCTATCCTATCTTCTTATCCTTAAGGCTGTTCTGAACGCTGTGACTTGGAGAGTGTCCCAGAGCCCT
CAACACCTGCATGTCCCACGTCCATGCTGTCCTGCACTTCCTTATCCCCAAGATCTGCCTCTCCGTGATG
CACTGAATTGGCAAACATGTGTCACCCCAGACCAACAATGTCACAGCAAACTCCCCCTTGATAGGACAAG
GGGGAATGGCTTTACACTGAGACAGGGGAGGTTTGGGTTGGATATGAGGAGGCAGTTTTTCCCCCAGAGG
GTGGTGACGCACTGAACAGGTTGCCCAAGGAGGCTGTGGATGCCCCATCCCTGCAGGCATTCAAGGCCAG
GCTGGATGTGGCTCTGGGCAGCCTGGGCTGCTGGTTGATGACCCTGCACATAGCAGGGGGTTGGATCTGG
ATGAGCACTGTGCTCCTTTGCAACCCAGGCCGTTCTATGATTCTGTCATTCTAAATCTCTCTTTCAGCCT
AAAGCTTTTTCCCCGTATCCCCCCAGGTGTCTGCAGGCTCAAAGAGCAGCGAGAAGCGTTCAGAGGAAAG
CGATCCCGTGCCACCTTCCCCGTGCCCGGGCTGTCCCCGCACGCTGCCGGCTCGGGGATGCGGGGGGAGC
GCCGGACCGGAGCGGAGCCCCGGGCGGCTCGCTGCTGCCCCCTAGCGGGGGAGGGACGTAATTACATCCC
TGGGGGCTTTGGGGGGGGGCTGTCCCTCTAGAGTCGACGGCGCGCCCTGCAGGAATCTAGTTATTAATAG
TAATCAATTACGGGGTCATTAGTTCATAGCCCATATATGGAGTTCCGCGTTACATAACTTACGGTAAATG
GCCCGCCTGGCTGACCGCCCAACGACCCCCGCCCATTGACGTCAATAATGACGTATGTTCCCATAGTAAC
GCCAATAGGGACTTTCCATTGACGTCAATGGGTGGAGTATTTACGGTAAACTGCCCACTTGGCAGTACAT
CAAGTGTATCATATGCCAAGTACGCCCCCTATTGACGTCAATGACGGTAAATGGCCCGCCTGGCATTATG
CCCAGTACATGACCTTATGGGACTTTCCTACTTGGCAGTACATCTACGTATTAGTCATCGCTATTACCAT
GGTCGAGGTGAGCCCCACGTTCTGCTTCACTCTCCCCATCTCCCCCCCCTCCCCACCCCCAATTTTGTAT
TTATTTATTTTTTAATTATTTTGTGCAGCGATGGGGGCGGGGGGGGGGGGGGGGCGCGCGCCRGGSGGGG
SGGGGSGGGGSGRGGGGSGGGGSGGGGCGAGGCGGAGAGGTGCGGCGGCAGCCAATCAGAGCGGCGCGCT
CCGAAAGTTTCCTTTTATGGCGAGGCGGCGGCGGCGGCGGCCCTATAAAAAGCGAAGCGCGCGGCGGGCG
GGAGTCGCTGCGCGCTGCCTTCGCCCCGTGCCCCGCTCCGCCGCCGCCTCGCGCCGCCCGCCCCGGCTCT
GACTGACCGCGTTACTCCCACAGGTGAGCGGGCGGGACGGCCCTTCTCCTCCGGGCTGTAATTAGCGCTT
GGTTTAATGACGGCTTGTTTCTTTTCTGTGGCTGCGTGAAAGCCTTGAGGGGCTCCGGGAGGGCCCTTTG
TGCGGGGGGAGCGGCTCGGGGGGTGCGTGCGTGTGTGTGTGCGTGGGGAGCGCCGCGTGCGGCTCCGCGC
TGCCCGGCGGCTGTGAGCGCTGCGGGCGCGGCGCGGGGCTTTGTGCGCTCCGCAGTGTGCGCGAGGGGAG
CGCGGCCGGGGGCGGTGCCCCGCGGTGCGGGGGGGGCTGCGAGGGGAACAAAGGCTGCGTGCGGGGTGTG
TGCGTGGGGGGGTGAGCAGGGGGTGTGGGCGCGTCGGTCGGGCTGCAACCCCCCCTGCACCCCCCTCCCC
GAGTTGCTGAGCACGGCCCGGCTTCGGGTGCGGGGCTCCGTACGGGGCGTGGCGCGGGGCTCGCCGTGCC
GGGCGGGGGGTGGCGGCAGGTGGGGGTGCCGGGCGGGGCGGGGCCGCCTCGGGCCGGGGAGGGCTCGGGG
GAGGGGCGCGGCGGCCCCCGGAGCGCCGGCGGCTGTCGAGGCGCGGCGAGCCGCAGCCATTGCCTTTTAT
GGTAATCGTGCGAGAGGGCGCAGGGACTTCCTTTGTCCCAAATCTGTGCGGAGCCGAAATCTGGGAGGCG
CCGCCGCACCCCCTCTAGCGGGCGCGGGGCGAAGCGGTGCGGCGCCGGCAGGAAGGAAATGGGCGGGGAG
GGCCTTCGTGCGTCGCCGCGCCGCCGTCCCCTTCTCCCTCTCCAGCCTCGGGGCTGTCCGCGGGGGGACG
GCTGCCTTCGGGGGGGACGGGGCAGGGCGGGGTTCGGCTTCTGGCGTGTGACCGGCGGCTCTAGAGCCTC
TGCTAACCATGTTCATGCCTTCTTCTTTTTCCTACAGCTCCTGGGCAACGTGCTGGTTATTGTGCTGTCT
CATCATTTTGGCAAAGAATTGATTTGATACCGCGGGCCCCGCGTGGACGGTACCATAACTTCGTATAAAG
TATCCTATACGAAGTTATCCATGGCTAGCGGCAGCCTCGGAGTTTGAATAGATAGAATAAAATATCTTTA
TTTTCATTCCATCTGTGTGTTGGTTTTTTGTGTGAGATCTACGGGTGGCATCCCTGTGACCCCTCCCCAG
TGCCTCTCCTGGCCCTGGAAGTTGCCACTCCAGTGCCCACCAGCCTTGTCCTAATAAAATTAAGTTGCAT
CATTTTGTCTGACTAGGTGTCCTTCTATAATATTATGGGGTGGAGGGGGGTGGTATGGAGCAAGGGGCAA
GTTGGGAAGACAACCTGTAGGGCCTGCGGGGTCTATTGGGAACCAAGCTGGAGTGCAGTGGCACAATCTT
GGCTCACTGCAATCTCCGCCTCCTGGGTTCAAGCGATTCTCCTGCCTCAGGCTCCCGAGTTGTTGGGATT
CCAGGCATGCATGACCAGGCTCAGCTAATTTTTGTTTTTTTGGTAGAGACGGGGTTTCACCATATTGGCC
AGGCTGGTCTCCAACTCCTAATCTCAGGTGATCTACCCACCTTGGCCTCCCAAATTGCTGGGATTACAGG
CGTGAACCACTGCTCCCTTCCCTGTCCTTCTGCCTCAGCTAATTGAGTAGGGGGGAGGCTAACTGAAACA
CGGAAGGAGACAATACCGGAAGGAACCCGCGCTATGACGGCAATAAAAAGACAGAATAAAACGCACGGGT
GTTGGGTCGTTTGTTCATAAACGCGGGGTTCGGTCCCAGGGCTGGCACTCTGTCGATACCCCACCGAGAC
CCCATTGGGGCCAATACGCCCGCGTTTCTTCCTTTTCCCCACCCCACCCCCCAAGTTCGGGTGAAGGCCC
AGGGCTCGCAGCCAACGTCGGGGCGGCAGGCCGTGGAAGTTCCTATTCTCTAGAATAACTTCGTATAAAG
TATCCTATACGAAGTTATACGCGTCCATTTAATTCACCATGTCTAGACTGGACAAGAGCAAAGTCATAAA
CTCTGCTCTGGAATTACTCAATGAAGTCGGTATCGAAGGCCTGACGACAAGGAAACTCGCTCAAAAGCTG
GGAGTTGAGCAGCCTACCCTGTACTGGCACGTGAAGAACAAGCGGGCCCTGCTCGATGCCCTGGCAATCG
AGATGCTGGACAGGCATCATACCCACTTCTGCCCCCTGGAAGGCGAGTCATGGCAAGACTTTCTGCGGAA
CAACGCCAAGTCATTCCGCTGTGCTCTCCTCTCACATCGCGACGGGGCTAAAGTGCATCTCGGCACCCGC
CCAACAGAGAAACAGTACGAAACCCTGGAAAATCAGCTCGCGTTCCTGTGTCAGCAAGGCTTCTCCCTGG
AGAACGCACTGTACGCTCTGTCCGCCGTGGGCCACTTTACACTGGGCTGCGTATTGGAGGATCAGGAGCA
TCAAGTAGCAAAAGAGGAAAGAGAGACACCTACCACCGATTCTATGCCCCCACTTCTGAGACAAGCAATT
GAGCTGTTCGACCATCAGGGAGCCGAACCTGCCTTCCTTTTCGGCCTGGAACTAATCATATGTGGCCTGG
AGAAACAGCTAAAGTGCGAAAGCGGCGGGCCGGCCGACGCCCTTGACGATTTTGACTTAGACATGCTCCC
AGCCGATGCCCTTGACGACTTTGACCTTGATATGCTGCCTGCTGACGCTCTTGACGATTTTGACCTTGAC
ATGCTCCCCGGGTAACTAAGTAAGGATCAAATGGCGCGTTACGTAAAGCTTGTCGATAATCAACCTCTGG
ATTACAAAATTTGTGAAAGATTGACTGGTATTCTTAACTATGTTGCTCCTTTTACGCTATGTGGATACGC
TGCTTTAATGCCTTTGTATCATGCTATTGCTTCCCGTATGGCTTTCATTTTCTCCTCCTTGTATAAATCC
TGGTTGCTGTCTCTTTATGAGGAGTTGTGGCCCGTTGTCAGGCAACGTGGCGTGGTGTGCACTGTGTTTG
CTGACGCAACCCCCACTGGTTGGGGCATTGCCACCACCTGTCAGCTCCTTTCCGGGACTTTCGCTTTCCC
CCTCCCTATTGCCACGGCGGAACTCATCGCCGCCTGCCTTGCCCGCTGCTGGACAGGGGCTCGGCTGTTG
GGCACTGACAATTCCGTGGTGTTGTCGGGGAAATCATCGTCCTTTCCTTGGCTGCTCGCCTATGTTGCCA
CCTGGATTCTGCGCGGGACGTCCTTCTGCTACGTCCCTTCGGCCCTCAATCCAGCGGACCTTCCTTCCCG
CGGCCTGCTGCCGGCTCTGCGGCCTCTTCCGCGTCTTCGCCTTCGCCCTCAGACGAGTCGGATCTCCCTT
TGGGCCGCCTCCCCGCATCGACACCGAGCGCTGCTCGAGGCCTCGACTGTGCCTTCTAGTTGCCAGCCAT
CTGTTGTTTGCCCCTCCCCCGTGCCTTCCTTGACCCTGGAAGGTGCCACTCCCACTGTCCTTTCCTAATA
AAATGAGGAAATTGCATCGCATTGTCTGAGTAGGTGTCATTCTATTCTGGGGGGTGGGGTGGGGCAGGAC
AGCAAGGGGGAGGATTGGGAAGACAATAGCAGGCATGCTGGGGACACGTGGGATCCGGTGCCAGGGCGTG
CCCTTGGGCTCCCCGGGCGCGTTTGGGCGGCCGCATCGAATTCTACCGGGTAGGGGAGGCGCTTTTCCCA
AGGCAGTCTGGAGCATGCGCTTTAGCAGCCCCGCTGGGCACTTGGCGCTACACAAGTGGCCTCTGGCCTC
GCACACATTCCACATCCACCGGTAGGCGCCAACCGGCTCCGTTCTTTGGTGGCCCCTTCGCGCCACCTTC
TACTCCTCCCCTAGTCAGGAAGTTCCCCCCCGCCCCGCAGCTCGCGTCGTGCAGGACGTGACAAATGGAA
GTAGCACGTCTCACTAGTCTCGTGCAGATGGACAGCACCGCTGAGCAATGGAAGCGGGTAGGCCTTTGGG
GCAGCGGCCAATAGCAGCTTTGCTCCTTCGCTTTCTGGGCTCAGAGGCTGGGAAGGGGTGGGTCCGGGGG
CGGGCTCAGGGGCGGGCTCAGGGGCGGGGCGGGCGCCCGAAGGTCCTCCGGAGGCCCGGCATTCTGCACG
CTTCAAAAGCGCACGTCTGCCGCGCTGTTCTCCTCTTCCTCATCTCCGGGCCTTTCGACCTGCAATCGCC
GCTAGCCGCCACCATGAAAAAGCCTGAACTCACCGCGACGTCTGTCGAGAAGTTTCTGATCGAAAAGTTC
GACAGCGTCTCCGACCTGATGCAGCTCTCGGAGGGCGAAGAATCTCGTGCTTTCAGCTTCGATGTAGGAG
GGCGTGGATATGTCCTGCGGGTAAATAGCTGCGCCGATGGTTTCTACAAAGATCGTTATGTTTATCGGCA
CTTTGCATCGGCCGCGCTCCCGATTCCGGAAGTGCTTGACATTGGGGAATTCAGCGAGAGCCTGACCTAT
TGCATCTCCCGCCGTGCACAGGGTGTCACGTTGCAAGACCTGCCTGAAACCGAACTGCCCGCTGTTCTGC
AGCCGGTCGCGGAGGCCATGGATGCGATCGCTGCGGCCGATCTTAGCCAGACGAGCGGGTTCGGCCCATT
CGGACCGCAAGGAATCGGTCAATACACTACATGGCGTGATTTCATATGCGCGATTGCTGATCCCCATGTG
TATCACTGGCAAACTGTGATGGACGACACCGTCAGTGTAAGTGCTAGCCCCTAGGCCTGAATCGAAGTTC
CTATTCTTCAAAAGGTATAGGAACTTCGAGCTCGTCGACTGCAGAGGCCTGCATGCAAGCTTGGCGTAAT
CATGGTCATAGCTGTTTCCTGTGTGAAATTGTTATCCGCTCACAATTCCACACAACATACGAGCCGGAAG
CATAAAGTGTAAAGCCTGGGGTGCCTAATGAGTGAGCTAACTCACATTAATTGCGTTGCGCTCACTGCCC
GCTTTCCAGTCGGGAAACCTGTCGTGCCAGCTGCATTAATGAATCGGCCAACGCGCGGGGAGAGGCGGTT
TGCGTATTGGGCGCTCTTCCGCTTCCTCGCTCACTGACTCGCTGCGCTCGGTCGTTCGGCTGCGGCGAGC
GGTATCAGCTCACTCAAAGGCGGTAATACGGTTATCCACAGAATCAGGGGATAACGCAGGAAAGAACATG
TGAGCAAAAGGCCAGCAAAAGGCCAGGAACCGTAAAAAGGCCGCGTTGCTGGCGTTTTTCCATAGGCTCC
GCCCCCCTGACGAGCATCACAAAAATCGACGCTCAAGTCAGAGGTGGCGAAACCCGACAGGACTATAAAG
ATACCAGGCGTTTCCCCCTGGAAGCTCCCTCGTGCGCTCTCCTGTTCCGACCCTGCCGCTTACCGGATAC
CTGTCCGCCTTTCTCCCTTCGGGAAGCGTGGCGCTTTCTCATAGCTCACGCTGTAGGTATCTCAGTTCGG
TGTAGGTCGTTCGCTCCAAGCTGGGCTGTGTGCACGAACCCCCCGTTCAGCCCGACCGCTGCGCCTTATC
CGGTAACTATCGTCTTGAGTCCAACCCGGTAAGACACGACTTATCGCCACTGGCAGCAGCCACTGGTAAC
AGGATTAGCAGAGCGAGGTATGTAGGCGGTGCTACAGAGTTCTTGAAGTGGTGGCCTAACTACGGCTACA
CTAGAAGAACAGTATTTGGTATCTGCGCTCTGCTGAAGCCAGTTACCTTCGGAAAAAGAGTTGGTAGCTC
TTGATCCGGCAAACAAACCACCGCTGGTAGCGGTGGTTTTTTTGTTTGCAAGCAGCAGATTACGCGCAGA
AAAAAAGGATCTCAAGAAGATCCTTTGATCTTTTCTACGGGGTCTGACGCTCAGTGGAACGAAAACTCAC
GTTAAGGGATTTTGGTCATGAGATTATCAAAAAGGATCTTCACCTAGATCCTTTTAAATTAAAAATGAAG
TTTTAAATCAATCTAAAGTATATATGAGTAAACTTGGTCTGACAGTTACCAATGCTTAATCAGTGAGGCA
CCTATCTCAGCGATCTGTCTATTTCGTTCATCCATAGTTGCCTGACTCCCCGTCGTGTAGATAACTACGA
TACGGGAGGGCTTACCATCTGGCCCCAGTGCTGCAATGATACCGCGAGACCCACGCTCACCGGCTCCAGA
TTTATCAGCAATAAACCAGCCAGCCGGAAGGGCCGAGCGCAGAAGTGGTCCTGCAACTTTATCCGCCTCC
ATCCAGTCTATTAATTGTTGCCGGGAAGCTAGAGTAAGTAGTTCGCCAGTTAATAGTTTGCGCAACGTTG
TTGCCATTGCTACAGGCATCGTGGTGTCACGCTCGTCGTTTGGTATGGCTTCATTCAGCTCCGGTTCCCA
ACGATCAAGGCGAGTTACATGATCCCCCATGTTGTGCAAAAAAGCGGTTAGCTCCTTCGGTCCTCCGATC
GTTGTCAGAAGTAAGTTGGCCGCAGTGTTATCACTCATGGTTATGGCAGCACTGCATAATTCTCTTACTG
TCATGCCATCCGTAAGATGCTTTTCTGTGACTGGTGAGTACTCAACCAAGTCATTCTGAGAATAGTGTAT
GCGGCGACCGAGTTGCTCTTGCCCGGCGTCAATACGGGATAATACCGCGCCACATAGCAGAACTTTAAAA
GTGCTCATCATTGGAAAACGTTCTTCGGGGCGAAAACTCTCAAGGATCTTACCGCTGTTGAGATCCAGTT
CGATGTAACCCACTCGTGCACCCAACTGATCTTCAGCATCTTTTACTTTCACCAGCGTTTCTGGGTGAGC
AAAAACAGGAAGGCAAAATGCCGCAAAAAAGGGAATAAGGGCGACACGGAAATGTTGAATACTCATACTC
TTCCTTTTTCAATATTATTGAAGCATTTATCAGGGTTATTGTCTCATGAGCGGATACATATTTGAATGTA
TTTAGAAAAATAAACAAATAGGGGTTCCGCGCACATTTCCCCGAAAAGTGCCACCTGACGTCTAAGAAAC
CATTATTATCATGACATTAACCTATAAAAATAGGCGTATCACGAGGCCCTTTCGTC
